>Addgene plasmid #21112 | pGL2-promoter-2XMORE | addgene partial sequence | sequence record 26908 | 21112 with LucNrev
CTCNAAGAGAATGGCGCCGGGCCTTTCTTTATGTTTTTGGCGTCTTCCATTTTACCAACAGTACCGGAAT
GCCAAGCTTTTTGCAAAAGCCTAGGCCTCCAAAAAAGCCTCCTCACTACTTCTGGAATAGCTCAGAGGCC
GAGGCGGCCTCGGCCTCTGCATAAATAAAAAAAATTAGTCAGCCATGGGGCGGAGAATGGGCGGAACTGG
GCGGAGTTAGGGGCGGGATGGGCGGAGTTAGGGGCGGGACTATGGTTGCTGACTAATTGAGATGCAGATC
TCGAGCTAGCACGCGTAAGAGCTCGGTACCTCCCGTTTGTTCATGCATATTCAGCAAGAGAACTGCATAT
TCATGAGCAGGGTTATGTTAGCTCAGTTACAGTACCATAAGATACATTGATGAGTTTGGACAAACCACAA
CTAGAATGCAGTGAAAAAAATGCTTTATTTGTGAAATTTGTGATGCTATTGCTTTATTTGTAACCATTAT
AAGCTGCAATAAACAAGTTAACAACAACAATTGCATTCATTTTATGTTTCAGGTTCAGGGGGAGGTGTGG
GAGGTTTTTTAAAGCAAGTAAAACCTCCACGTACCTTAATATTACTTACTTATCATGGTAGCTTGGGCTG
GCGTAATAGCGAAGAGGCCCGCACCGATCGCCCTTCCCAACAGTTGCGCAGCCTGAATGGCGAATGGCAA
ATTGTAAGCGTTAATATTTTGTTAAATTCGCGTTAATTTTGTTAATCAGCTCATTTTTTACCNAAAGGCC
