[The description below was written by a language model from this plasmid's Addgene catalogue record.]
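Description:
pGL2-promoter-2XMORE is a mammalian luciferase reporter plasmid built on the pGL2-promoter backbone (about 5.8 kb without insert). In this standard vector a firefly luciferase gene is driven by a minimal SV40 promoter that lacks an enhancer, so candidate regulatory sequences placed upstream can be tested for their effect on transcription. The plasmid is propagated in E. coli under ampicillin selection. The record gives no copy number and includes no feature table, so individual backbone elements such as the origin of replication and polyadenylation signals are not documented here.

The insert is a short, 45 bp human-derived fragment named 2XMORE, cloned by blunt ligation into the SmaI site of the polylinker, which destroyed the site at both ends. As the name and the depositor's comment indicate, it carries two MORE motifs. MORE, as the term is generally used, stands for "more palindromic Oct factor recognition element", a binding site on which POU-domain octamer proteins assemble as dimers in a configuration distinct from their binding to the classical octamer motif.

Placed upstream of the minimal promoter, these sites make luciferase output depend on the occupancy and activity of Oct-family factors. The associated publication concerns transcriptional regulation by Oct1 and Oct4 in response to genotoxic and oxidative stress, so the construct is most plausibly used in transient transfection assays. Such assays would measure how MORE-dependent transcription changes under stress or with altered Oct protein expression, typically compared against the empty parental vector.
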