Addgene plasmid #21112: pGL2-promoter-2XMORE
Depositing lab: Dean Tantin. Depositing organization: University of Utah. Publication: A general mechanism for transcription regulation by Oct1 and Oct4 in response to genotoxic and oxidative stress. Kang J, Gemberling M, Nakamura M, Whitby FG, Handa H, Fairbrother WG, Tantin D. Genes Dev. 2009 Jan 15. 23(2):208-22. 10.1101/gad.1750709 PubMed 19171782.
Backbone
  Vector backbone: pGL2-promoter
  Backbone size w/o insert (bp): 5790
  Vector type: Mammalian Expression
Growth in bacteria
  Bacterial resistance: Ampicillin, 100 μg/mL
  Growth temperature: 37°C
  Growth strain: DH5alpha
  Copy number: Unknown
Gene/Insert
  Gene/Insert name: 2XMORE
  Species: H. sapiens (human)
  Insert size (bp): 45
  Cloning method: Restriction Enzyme; 5′ cloning site smaI (destroyed during cloning); 3′ cloning site smaI (destroyed during cloning)
  Sequencing primers: 5′ GL primer
Terms and licenses: Academic/Nonprofit Terms; Industry Terms: Not Available to Industry
Depositor comments: 2XMORE sequences are ATGCATATTCAG and CTGCATATTCAT
How to cite: pGL2-promoter-2XMORE was a gift from Dean Tantin (Addgene plasmid # 21112 ; http://n2t.net/addgene:21112 ; RRID:Addgene_21112)
